Addgene plasmid #246309: p305N-26 (nonfunctional)
Purpose: Evaluation of MtU6.6m7 promoter (nonfunctional) (Pol III promoter) sequence variation for CRISPR-Cas9 editing of mEGFP in a Nicotiana benthamiana reporter line
Depositing lab: Chung-Jui Tsai. Depositing organization: University of Georgia. Publication: A compendium of nonredundant short polymerase III promoters for CRISPR applications. Deguchi M, Sinclair KM, Patel A, Coile M, Ortega MA, Bewg WP, Tsai CJ. Plant Physiol. 2025 Jul 3;198(3):kiaf294. doi: 10.1093/plphys/kiaf294. PubMed 40673482.
Backbone
  Vector backbone: p305N
  Vector type: Plant Expression, CRISPR
Growth in bacteria
  Bacterial resistance: Kanamycin, 50 μg/mL
  Growth temperature: 37°C
  Growth strain: DH5alpha
  Copy number: High Copy
Gene/Insert
  Gene/Insert name: MtU6.6m7 promoter (nonfunctional)
  gRNA/shRNA sequence: CATGCCCGAAGGCTACGTCC
  Species: Medicago truncatula
  Mutation: C-to-A (-63 from TSS), T-to-G (-57)
  Promoter: MtU6.6m7 promoter (nonfunctional)
  Cloning method: Gibson Cloning
Terms and licenses: Academic/Nonprofit Terms; Industry Terms: Not Available to Industry
How to cite: p305N-26 (nonfunctional) was a gift from Chung-Jui Tsai (Addgene plasmid # 246309 ; http://n2t.net/addgene:246309 ; RRID:Addgene_246309)
