[The description below was written by a language model from this plasmid's Addgene catalogue record and pLannotate feature annotations shown in this document.]
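Description:
p305N-26 (nonfunctional) is a plant CRISPR-Cas9 binary vector of about 12.8 kb built on the p305N backbone, designed for Agrobacterium-mediated T-DNA delivery. Outside the T-DNA borders it carries a high-copy ColE1/pUC-type origin for propagation in E. coli, together with the broad-host-range incP oriV and its activator gene trfA, which allow replication in Agrobacterium. An aphA-3 aminoglycoside phosphotransferase gene provides bacterial kanamycin selection.

Between the nopaline-type left and right border repeats, the T-DNA contains an nptII (NeoR/KanR) gene that would serve as a plant selectable marker, a single guide RNA cassette, and a Streptococcus pyogenes Cas9 coding sequence ended by the Arabidopsis HSP18.2 terminator. The guide cassette consists of a 20-nt spacer directed against mEGFP fused to the standard SpCas9 gRNA scaffold. The automated annotation labels the spacer as an mVenus fragment simply because of its homology to GFP-family sequences. The guide is driven by MtU6.6m7, a variant of a Medicago truncatula U6 Pol III promoter carrying two substitutions upstream of the transcription start site (C-to-A at -63 and T-to-G at -57), which the depositor flags as nonfunctional. This promoter is not itself annotated in the feature table. The promoter driving Cas9 is not named either. The region upstream of cas9 contains matches to fragments of the Arabidopsis HST locus, whose role the record does not explain.

The plasmid belongs to a series testing how sequence variation in short Pol III promoters affects Cas9 editing of mEGFP in a Nicotiana benthamiana reporter line. It represents a promoter variant that lost activity.
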