Features (pLannotate 1.2.2; 15 found; start..end, strand, type, name):
      1..589     +  rep_origin     ori: high-copy-number ColE1/pMB1/pBR322/pUC origin of replication
    778..805     -  CDS            TetR (fragment): tetracycline resistance regulatory protein; tetR
    829..1977    -  CDS            trfA: trans-acting replication protein that binds to and activates oriV
   2276..3070    -  CDS            KanR: aminoglycoside phosphotransferase; aphA-3; confers resistance to kanamycin
   3282..3913    -  rep_origin     oriV: incP origin of replication
   3993..4017    +  misc_feature   LB T-DNA repeat: left border repeat from nopaline C58 T-DNA
   4532..5326    -  CDS            NeoR/KanR: aminoglycoside phosphotransferase from Tn5; aph(3')-II (or nptII); confers resistance to neomycin, kanamycin, and G418 (Geneticin®)
   6333..6352    +  CDS            VN155(I152L) (fragment): improved N-terminal fragment of mVenus for use in bimolecular fluorescence complementation (BiFC) (Kodama and Hu, 2010)
   6353..6428    +  misc_RNA       gRNA scaffold: guide RNA scaffold for the Streptococcus pyogenes CRISPR/Cas9 system
   6470..6841    +  CDS            HST (fragment): HSTC_ARATH - Also known as HPT2, VTE2-2. Experimental evidence at protein level: Swiss-Prot protein existence level 1. Involved in the synthesis of plastoquinone-9. Can use both homogentisic acid and 2,5-dihydroxyphenylacetic acid gamma-lactone as prenyl acceptors, and solanesyl diphosphate > farnesyl diphosphate > geranylgeranyl diphosphate >> phytyl diphosphate as prenyl donors. Do not catalyze the decardoxylation of homogentisate uncoupled from prenylation. From Arabidopsis thaliana (Mouse-ear cress).
   6993..7076    +  CDS            HST (fragment): HSTC_ARATH - Also known as HPT2, VTE2-2. Experimental evidence at protein level: Swiss-Prot protein existence level 1. Involved in the synthesis of plastoquinone-9. Can use both homogentisic acid and 2,5-dihydroxyphenylacetic acid gamma-lactone as prenyl acceptors, and solanesyl diphosphate > farnesyl diphosphate > geranylgeranyl diphosphate >> phytyl diphosphate as prenyl donors. Do not catalyze the decardoxylation of homogentisate uncoupled from prenylation. From Arabidopsis thaliana (Mouse-ear cress).
   7342..7416    +  CDS            HST (fragment): HSTC_ARATH - Also known as HPT2, VTE2-2. Experimental evidence at protein level: Swiss-Prot protein existence level 1. Involved in the synthesis of plastoquinone-9. Can use both homogentisic acid and 2,5-dihydroxyphenylacetic acid gamma-lactone as prenyl acceptors, and solanesyl diphosphate > farnesyl diphosphate > geranylgeranyl diphosphate >> phytyl diphosphate as prenyl donors. Do not catalyze the decardoxylation of homogentisate uncoupled from prenylation. From Arabidopsis thaliana (Mouse-ear cress).
   8112..12215   +  CDS            cas9: CAS9_STRP1 - Also known as csn1 From Streptococcus pyogenes serotype M1.
  12255..12503   +  terminator     HSP terminator: efficient transcription terminator from the Arabidopsis thaliana heat shock protein 18.2 gene (Nagaya et al., 2010)
  12522..12546   +  misc_feature   RB T-DNA repeat: right border repeat from nopaline C58 T-DNA
>Addgene plasmid #246309 | p305N-26 (nonfunctional) | addgene full sequence | sequence record 491101 | Addgene NGS Result
TTGAGATCCTTTTTTTCTGCGCGTAATCTGCTGCTTGCAAACAAAAAAACCACCGCTACCAGCGGTGGTT
TGTTTGCCGGATCAAGAGCTACCAACTCTTTTTCCGAAGGTAACTGGCTTCAGCAGAGCGCAGATACCAA
ATACTGTTCTTCTAGTGTAGCCGTAGTTAGGCCACCACTTCAAGAACTCTGTAGCACCGCCTACATACCT
CGCTCTGCTAATCCTGTTACCAGTGGCTGCTGCCAGTGGCGATAAGTCGTGTCTTACCGGGTTGGACTCA
AGACGATAGTTACCGGATAAGGCGCAGCGGTCGGGCTGAACGGGGGGTTCGTGCACACAGCCCAGCTTGG
AGCGAACGACCTACACCGAACTGAGATACCTACAGCGTGAGCTATGAGAAAGCGCCACGCTTCCCGAAGG
GAGAAAGGCGGACAGGTATCCGGTAAGCGGCAGGGTCGGAACAGGAGAGCGCACGAGGGAGCTTCCAGGG
GGAAACGCCTGGTATCTTTATAGTCCTGTCGGGTTTCGCCACCTCTGACTTGAGCGTCGATTTTTGTGAT
GCTCGTCAGGGGGGCGGAGCCTATGGAAAAACGCCAGCAACGCGGCCTTTTTACGGTTCCTGGCCTTTTG
CTGGCCTTTTGCTCACATGTTCTTTCCTGCGTTATCCCCTGATTCTGTGGATAACCGTATTACCGCCTTT
GAGTGAGCTGATACCGCTCGCCGCAGCCGAACGACCGAGCGCAGCGAGTCAGTGAGCGAGGAAGCGGAAG
AGGATCTCAGTAAAGCGCTGGCTGCTGAACCCCCAGCCGGAACTGACCCCACAAGGCCCTAGCGTTTGCA
ATGCACCAGGTCATCATTGACCCAGGCGTGTTCCACCAGGCCGCTGCCTCGCAACTCTTCGCAGGCTTCG
CCGACCTGCTCGCGCCACTTCTTCACGCGGGTGGAATCCGATCCGCACATGAGGCGGAAGGTTTCCAGCT
TGAGCGGGTACGGCTCCCGGTGCGAGCTGAAATAGTCGAACATCCGTCGGGCCGTCGGCGACAGCTTGCG
GTACTTCTCCCATATGAATTTCGTGTAGTGGTCGCCAGCAAACAGCACGACGATTTCCTCGTCGATCAGG
ACCTGGCAACGGGACGTTTTCTTGCCACGGTCCAGGACGCGGAAGCGGTGCAGCAGCGACACCGATTCCA
GGTGCCCAACGCGGTCGGACGTGAAGCCCATCGCCGTCGCCTGTAGGCGCGACAGGCATTCCTCGGCCTT
CGTGTAATACCGGCCATTGATCGACCAGCCCAGGTCCTGGCAAAGCTCGTAGAACGTGAAGGTGATCGGC
TCGCCGATAGGGGTGCGCTTCGCGTACTCCAACACCTGCTGCCACACCAGTTCGTCATCGTCGGCCCGCA
GCTCGACGCCGGTGTAGGTGATCTTCACGTCCTTGTTGACGTGGAAAATGACCTTGTTTTGCAGCGCCTC
GCGCGGGATTTTCTTGTTGCGCGTGGTGAACAGGGCAGAGCGGGCCGTGTCGTTTGGCATCGCTCGCATC
GTGTCCGGCCACGGCGCAATATCGAACAAGGAAAGCTGCATTTCCTTGATCTGCTGCTTCGTGTGTTTCA
GCAACGCGGCTTGCTTGGCCTCGCTGACCTGTTTTGCCAGGTCCTCGCCGGCGGTTTTTCGCTTCTTGGT
CGTCATAGTTCCTCGCGTGTCGATGGTCATCGACTTCGCCAAACCTGCCGCCTCCTGTTCGAGACGACGC
GAACGCTCCACGGCGGCCGATGGCGCGGGCAGGGCAGGGGGAGCCAGTTGCACGCTGTCGCGCTCGATCT
TGGCCGTAGCTTGCTGGGCCATCGAGCCGACGGACTGGAAGGTTTCGCGGGGCGCACGCATGACGGTGCG
GCTTGCGATGGTTTCGGCATCCTCGGCGGAAAACCCCGCGTCGATCAGTTCTTGCCTGTATGCCTTCCGG
TCAAACGTCCGATTCATTCACCCTCCTTGCGGGATTGCCCCGACTCACGCCGGGGCAATGTGCCCTTATT
CCTGATTTGATCCGCCTGGTGCCTTGGTGTCCAGATAATCCACCTTATCGGCAATGAAGTCGGTCCCGTA
GACCGTCTGGCCGTCCTTCTCGTACTTGGTATTCCGAATCTTGCCCTGCACGAATACCAGCGACCCCTTG
CCCAAATACTTGCCGTGGGCCTCGGCCTGAGAGCCAAAACACTTGATGCGGAAGAAGTCGGTGCGCTCCT
GCTTGTCGCCAGCATCGTTGCGCCACATCTAGGTACTAAAACAATTCATCCAGTAAAATATAATATTTTA
TTTTCTCCCAATCAGGCTTGATCCCCAGTAAGTCAAAAAATAGCTCGACATACTGTTCTTCCCCAATATC
CTCCCTGATCGACCGGACGCAGAAGGCAATGTCATACCACTTGTCCGCCCTGCCGCTTCTCCCAAGATCA
ATAAAGCCACTTACTTTGCCATCTTTCACAAAGATGTTGCTGTCTCCCAGGTCGCCGTGGGAAAAGACAA
GTTCCTCTTCGGGCTTTTCCGTCTTTAAAAAATCATACAGCTCGCGCGGATCTTTAAATGGGGTGTCTTC
TTCCCAGTTTTCGCAATCCACATCGGCCAGATCGTTATTCAGTAAGTAATCCAATTCGGCTAAGCGGCTG
TCTAAGCTATTCGTATAGGGACAATCCGATATGTCGATGGAGTGAAAGAGCCTGATGCACTCCGCATACA
GCTCGATAATCTTTTCAGGGCTTTGTTCATCTTCATACTCTTCCGAGCAAAGGACGCCATCGGCCTCACT
CATGAGCAGATTGCTCCAGCCATCATGCCGTTCAAGGTGCAGGACCTTTGGAACAGGCAGCTTTCCTTCC
AGCCATAGCATCATGTCCTTTTCCCGTTCCACATCATAGGTGGTCCCTTTATACCGGCTGTCCGTCATTT
TTAAATATAGGTTTTCATTTTCTCCCACCAGCTTATATACCTTAGCAGGAGACATTCCTTCCGTATCTTT
TACGCAGCGGTATTTTTCGATCAGTTTTTTCAATTCCGGTGATATTCTCATTTTAGCCATTTATTATTTC
CTTCCTCTTTTCTACAGTATTTAAAGATACCCCAAGAAGCTAATTATAACAAGACGAACTCCAATTCACT
GTTCCTTGCATTCTAAAACTTTAAATACCAGAAAACAGCTTTTTCAAAGTTGTTTTCAAAGTTGGCGTAT
AACATAGTATCGACGGAGCCGATTTTGAAACCACAATTATGGGTGATGCTGCCAACGCGAGAGCGGGCCG
GGAGGGTTCGAGAAGGGGGGGCACCCCCCTTCGGCGTGCGCGGTCACGCGCACAGGGCGCAGCCCTGGTT
AAAAACAAGGTTTATAAATATTGGTTTAAAAGCAGGTTAAAAGACAGGTTAGCGGTGGCCGAAAAACGGG
CGGAAACCCTTGCAAATGCTGGATTTTCTGCCTGTGGACAGCCCCTCAAATGTCAATAGGTGCGCCCCTC
ATCTGTCAGCACTCTGCCCCTCAAGTGTCAAGGATCGCGCCCCTCATCTGTCAGTAGTCGCGCCCCTCAA
GTGTCAATACCGCAGGGCACTTATCCCCAGGCTTGTCCACATCATCTGTGGGAAACTCGCGTAAAATCAG
GCGTTTTCGCCGATTTGCGAGGCTGGCCAGCTCCACGTCGCCGGCCGAAATCGAGCCTGCCCCTCATCTG
TCAACGCCGCGCCGGGTGAGTCGGCCCCTCAAGTGTCAACGTCCGCCCCTCATCTGTCAGTGAGGGCCAA
GTTTTCCGCGAGGTATCCACAACGCCGGCGGCTGCGGTGTCTCGCACACGGCTTCGACGGCGTTTCTGGC
GCGTTTGCAGGGCCATAGACGGCCGCCAGCCCAGCGGCGAGGGCAACCAGCCCGGTGAGCGTCTCTAGTG
GACTGATGGGCTGCCTGTATCGAGTGGTGATTTTGTGCCGAGCTGCCGGTCGGGGAGCTGTTGGCTGGCT
GGTGGCAGGATATATTGTGGTGTAAACAAATTGACGATTTAAATGGTAGGCGCGGCTTAATTAAGCGCTT
AATTAAGCGCTTAATTAAGCGCTTAATAAGCCGCGCCGTACCCCAATAGTCTCGACAGACACATAGCACC
TAACATTATTGCTTAAATTTACTATTTTTTTACTATATTATACTCAACCCAATGAGCATAAAGACTGTAA
AATCTCAAATTCCTGAGAAGCATATTTATCGATCCCACAGACTTGATAGTTCCATAATCCATACGCTGCA
GCCAAATTGCTAGTGTGTTGAACATTTAACACGTAGAGAACTAGAAAAGATATAAAACTAAGATTGATAT
CCAAAATAGACGAGAACAATAAGCAAAAACTCTTAGTTTTGAAATAAATCAACAATCCCGAGGGTTGTCA
CATACATCAAAAACGAAAATCCATATAGCAAAAAAAACTCTAAATTACCGTTCGACAAAAAGAGAAAACT
GATAGGACATTTGCTAAACATTAAAATCAAAATTTGGATCAAGCCGAATTCTCAGAAGAACTCGTCAAGA
AGGCGATAGAAGGCGATGCGCTGCGAATCGGGAGCGGCGATACCGTAAAGCACGAGGAAGCGGTCAGCCC
ATTCGCCGCCAAGCTCTTCAGCAATATCACGGGTAGCCAACGCTATGTCCTGATAGCGGTCCGCCACACC
CAGCCGGCCACAGTCGATGAATCCAGAAAAGCGGCCATTTTCCACCATGATATTCGGCAAGCAGGCATCG
CCATGGGTCACGACGAGATCATCGCCGTCGGGCATGCGCGCCTTGAGCCTGGCGAACAGTTCGGCTGGCG
CGAGCCCCTGATGCTCTTCGTCCAGATCATCCTGATCGACAAGACCGGCTTCCATCCGAGTACGTGCTCG
CTCGATGCGATGTTTCGCTTGGTGGTCGAATGGGCAGGTAGCCGGATCAAGCGTATGCAGCCGCCGCATT
GCATCAGCCATGATGGATACTTTCTCGGCAGGAGCAAGGTGAGATGACAGGAGATCCTGCCCCGGCACTT
CGCCCAATAGCAGCCAGTCCCTTCCCGCTTCAGTGACAACGTCGAGCACAGCTGCGCAAGGAACGCCCGT
CGTGGCCAGCCACGATAGCCGCGCTGCCTCGTCCTGCAGTTCATTCAGGGCACCGGACAGGTCGGTCTTG
ACAAAAAGAACCGGGCGCCCCTGCGCTGACAGCCGGAACACGGCGGCATCAGAGCAGCCGATTGTCTGTT
GTGCCCAGTCATAGCCGAATAGCCTCTCCACCCAAGCGGCCGGAGAACCTGCGTGCAATCCATCTTGTTC
AATCATCTCGAGACGTACCGCGCGATGCATTCGAAGATCGATCCTTCGCCTGGAGGAGAGAAATCAGTGG
CGCTGCGGCTTTTAGGGTTTCTTTGTTGATGGAATGAGAGTGTAAGCTCTGCCAGTGCCACTTTATTAGG
GTTTTACAAGCCCTTTTCTTCGTAATTGGGCCTGACATTTTGTGCCACTTGGGCCTTTAGAGATGAAAAT
GTATATTGGGCTTAAGTTGACTTGAAGGATAAATTAGTTTAGGATATTACGTTTTTTATGAGAATTGGTG
TGTCGGATACATGTATATGATGCATTCAAATATATGTATTCTAGATACATTTAAGTTTAGATACAATCTA
AAATGTGTCTTTAATTACAGGACTGTAACTAAAATACTTAATGTAAGAAGAATATTACTCCTTTAATAGC
TTTTGAGTATATCTAGTCTAACATCTTTTAAAAAAGTCTAATTTCTTTCATTTATTTTTCGAGCAATAGC
AAAGTGCATAATTATTTTTTTCTTCTAGAAATTCAGATTTGTTTCTCTAAATTTTGAGATTCTTTTCTCA
ATTTTGTATGTCTAGAGAACAATGTGTATTTTTCACTCTAGTTGGTTGTTACTTTGTTGAATGTTCTGAT
AAAAGTATATTGTTATTTCTGAAGTAGATATAAACCTTCATTTGGAAATTATACATAAATCAAAATCGTT
AATTATCTAGATCAAGATATATGCCCTTTTCCTAATGTATTTGATACATGCACCTAATTTCACTAGATGT
ATCTTTTCTATTTTTTAAATTATGAATAGTTAATTTTTTCCATATGTGTATTTGATACATACTTCATGAC
TTTAAAAAATTAATTATATACCAGATATATGTATTTAAAATTTGTTATGTATTTAAAGTATGTATATGAT
TATTCGATATTAATCTCTTCGATGAAGGCCTTTTTAGTACCACAGCGTCTGAAACATAAAATATTTCAGC
GTTTAAATACTTCAAGCGAACCAGTAGGCTTGCATGCCCGAAGGCTACGTCCGTTTTAGAGCTAGAAATA
GCAAGTTAAAATAAGGCTAGTCCGTTATCAACTTGAAAAAGTGGCACCGAGTCGGTGCTTTTTTTACTAG
TGGAGCTCAACTTTTGATTCGCTATTTGCAGTGCACCTGTGGCGTTCATCACATCTTTTGTGACACTGTT
TGCACTGGTCATTGCTATTACAAAGGACCTTCCTGATGTTGAAGGAGATCGAAAGTAAGTAACTGCACGC
ATAACCATTTTCTTTCCGCTCTTTGGCTCAATCCATTTGACAGTCAAAGACAATGTTTAACCAGCTCCGT
TTGATATATTGTCTTTATGTGTTTGTTCAAGCATGTTTAGTTAATCATGCCTTTGATTGATCTTGAATAG
GTTCCAAATATCAACCCTGGCAACAAAACTTGGAGTGAGAAACATTGCATTCCTCGGTTCTGGACTTCTG
CTAGTAAATTATGTTTCAGCCATATCACTAGCTTTCTACATGCCTCAGGTGAATTCATCTATTTCCGTCT
TAACTATTTCGGTTAATTAAAGCACGAACACCATTACTGCATGTAGAAGCTTGATAAACTATCGCCACCA
ATTTATTTTTGTTGCGATATTGTTACTTTCCTCAGTATGCAGCTTTGAAAAGACCAACCCTCTTATCCTT
TAACAATGAACAGGTTTTTAGAGGTAGCTTGATGATTCCTGCACATGTGATCTTGGCTTCAGGCTTAATT
TTCCAGGTAAAGCATTATGAGATACTCTTATATCTCTTACATACTTTTGAGATAATGCACAAGAACTTCA
TAACTATATGCTTTAGTTTCTGCATTTGACACTGCCAAATTCATTAATCTCTAATATCTTTGTTGTTGAT
CTTTGGTAGACATGGGTACTAGAAAAAGCAAACTACACCAAGGTAAAATACTTTTGTACAAACATAAACT
CGTTATCACGGAACATCAATGGAGTGTATATCTAACGGAGTGTAGAAACATTTGATTATTGCAGGAAGCT
ATCTCAGGATATTATCGGTTTATATGGAATCTCTTCTACGCAGAGTATCTGTTATTCCCCTTCCTCTAGC
TTTCAATTTCATGGTGAGGATATGCAGTTTTCTTTGTATATCATTCTTCTTCTTCTTTGTAGCTTGGAGT
CAAAATCGGTTCCTTCATGTACATACATCAAGGATATGTCCTTCTGAATTTTTATATCTTGCAATAAAAA
TGCTTGTACCAATTGAAACACCAGCTTTTTGAGTTCTATGATCACTGACTTGGTTCTAACCAAAAAAAAA
AAAATGTTTAATTTACATATCTAAAAGTAGGTTTAGGGAAACCTAAACAGTAAAATATTTGTATATTATT
CGAATTTCACTCATCATAAAAACTTAAATTGCACCATAAAATTTTGTTTTACTATTAATGATGTAATTTG
TGTAACTTAAGATAAAAATAATATTCCGTAAGTTAACCGGCTAAAACCACGTATAAACCAGGGAACCTGT
TAAACCGGTTCTTTACTGGATAAAGAAATGAAAGCCCATGTAGACAGCTCCATTAGAGCCCAAACCCTAA
ATTTCTCATCTATATAAAAGGAGTGACATTAGGGTTTTTGTTCGTCCTCTTAAAGCTTCTCGTTTTCTCT
GCCGTCTCTCTCATTCGCGCGACGCAAACGATCTTCAGGTGATCTTCTTTCTCCAAATCCTCTCTCATAA
CTCTGATTTCGTACTTGTGTATTTGAGCTCACGCTCTGTTTCTCTCACCACAGCAGCTAGCATGGACAAG
AAGTACTCCATTGGGCTCGATATCGGCACAAACAGCGTCGGCTGGGCCGTCATTACGGACGAGTACAAGG
TGCCGAGCAAAAAATTCAAAGTTCTGGGCAATACCGATCGCCACAGCATAAAGAAGAACCTCATTGGCGC
CCTCCTGTTCGACTCCGGGGAGACGGCCGAAGCCACGCGGCTCAAAAGAACAGCACGGCGCAGATATACC
CGCAGAAAGAATCGGATCTGCTACCTGCAGGAGATCTTTAGTAATGAGATGGCTAAGGTGGATGACTCTT
TCTTCCATAGGCTGGAGGAGTCCTTTTTGGTGGAGGAGGATAAAAAGCACGAGCGCCACCCAATCTTTGG
CAATATCGTGGACGAGGTGGCGTACCATGAAAAGTACCCAACCATATATCATCTGAGGAAGAAGCTTGTA
GACAGTACTGATAAGGCTGACTTGCGGTTGATCTATCTCGCGCTGGCGCATATGATCAAATTTCGGGGAC
ACTTCCTCATCGAGGGGGACCTGAACCCAGACAACAGCGATGTCGACAAACTCTTTATCCAACTGGTTCA
GACTTACAATCAGCTTTTCGAAGAGAACCCGATCAACGCATCCGGAGTTGACGCCAAAGCAATCCTGAGC
GCTAGGCTGTCCAAATCCCGGCGGCTCGAAAACCTCATCGCACAGCTCCCTGGGGAGAAGAAGAACGGCC
TGTTTGGTAATCTTATCGCCCTGTCACTCGGGCTGACCCCCAACTTTAAATCTAACTTCGACCTGGCCGA
AGATGCCAAGCTTCAACTGAGCAAAGACACCTACGATGATGATCTCGACAATCTGCTGGCCCAGATCGGC
GACCAGTACGCAGACCTTTTTTTGGCGGCAAAGAACCTGTCAGACGCCATTCTGCTGAGTGATATTCTGC
GAGTGAACACGGAGATCACCAAAGCTCCGCTGAGCGCTAGTATGATCAAGCGCTATGATGAGCACCACCA
AGACTTGACTTTGCTGAAGGCCCTTGTCAGACAGCAACTGCCTGAGAAGTACAAGGAAATTTTCTTCGAT
CAGTCTAAAAATGGCTACGCCGGATACATTGACGGCGGAGCAAGCCAGGAGGAATTTTACAAATTTATTA
AGCCCATCTTGGAAAAAATGGACGGCACCGAGGAGCTGCTGGTAAAGCTTAACAGAGAAGATCTGTTGCG
CAAACAGCGCACTTTCGACAATGGAAGCATCCCCCACCAGATTCACCTGGGCGAACTGCACGCTATCCTC
AGGCGGCAAGAGGATTTCTACCCCTTTTTGAAAGATAACAGGGAAAAGATTGAGAAAATCCTCACATTTC
GGATACCCTACTATGTAGGCCCCCTCGCCCGGGGAAATTCCAGATTCGCGTGGATGACTCGCAAATCAGA
AGAGACCATCACTCCCTGGAACTTCGAGGAAGTCGTGGATAAGGGGGCCTCTGCCCAGTCCTTCATCGAA
AGGATGACTAACTTTGATAAAAATCTGCCTAACGAAAAGGTGCTTCCTAAACACTCTCTGCTGTACGAGT
ACTTCACAGTTTATAACGAGCTGACCAAGGTCAAATACGTCACAGAAGGGATGAGAAAGCCAGCATTCCT
GTCTGGAGAGCAGAAGAAAGCTATCGTGGACCTCCTCTTCAAGACGAACCGGAAAGTTACCGTGAAACAG
CTCAAAGAAGACTATTTCAAAAAGATTGAATGTTTCGACTCTGTTGAAATCAGCGGAGTGGAGGATCGCT
TCAACGCATCCCTGGGAACGTATCACGATCTCCTGAAAATCATTAAAGACAAGGACTTCCTGGACAATGA
GGAGAACGAGGACATTCTTGAGGACATTGTCCTCACCCTTACGTTGTTTGAAGATAGGGAGATGATTGAA
GAACGCTTGAAAACTTACGCTCATCTCTTCGACGACAAAGTCATGAAACAGCTCAAGAGGCGCCGATATA
CAGGATGGGGGCGGCTGTCAAGAAAACTGATCAATGGCATCCGAGACAAGCAGAGTGGAAAGACAATCCT
GGATTTTCTTAAGTCCGATGGATTTGCCAACCGGAACTTCATGCAGTTGATCCATGATGACTCTCTCACC
TTTAAGGAGGACATCCAGAAAGCACAAGTTTCTGGCCAGGGGGACAGTCTTCACGAGCACATCGCTAATC
TTGCAGGTAGCCCAGCTATCAAAAAGGGAATACTGCAGACCGTTAAGGTCGTGGATGAACTCGTCAAAGT
AATGGGAAGGCATAAGCCCGAGAATATCGTTATCGAGATGGCCCGAGAGAACCAAACTACCCAGAAGGGA
CAGAAGAACAGTAGGGAAAGGATGAAGAGGATTGAAGAGGGTATAAAAGAACTGGGGTCCCAAATCCTTA
AGGAACACCCAGTTGAAAACACCCAGCTTCAGAATGAGAAGCTCTACCTGTACTACCTGCAGAACGGCAG
GGACATGTACGTGGATCAGGAACTGGACATCAATCGGCTCTCCGACTACGACGTGGATCATATCGTGCCC
CAGTCTTTTCTCAAAGATGATTCTATTGATAATAAAGTGTTGACAAGATCCGATAAAAATAGAGGGAAGA
GTGATAACGTCCCCTCAGAAGAAGTTGTCAAGAAAATGAAAAATTATTGGCGGCAGCTGCTGAACGCCAA
ACTGATCACACAACGGAAGTTCGATAATCTGACTAAGGCTGAACGAGGTGGCCTGTCTGAGTTGGATAAA
GCCGGCTTCATCAAAAGGCAGCTTGTTGAGACACGCCAGATCACCAAGCACGTGGCCCAAATTCTCGATT
CACGCATGAACACCAAGTACGATGAAAATGACAAACTGATTCGAGAGGTGAAAGTTATTACTCTGAAGTC
TAAGCTGGTCTCAGATTTCAGAAAGGACTTTCAGTTTTATAAGGTGAGAGAGATCAACAATTACCACCAT
GCGCATGATGCCTACCTGAATGCAGTGGTAGGCACTGCACTTATCAAAAAATATCCCAAGCTTGAATCTG
AATTTGTTTACGGAGACTATAAAGTGTACGATGTTAGGAAAATGATCGCAAAGTCTGAGCAGGAAATAGG
CAAGGCCACCGCTAAGTACTTCTTTTACAGCAATATTATGAATTTTTTCAAGACCGAGATTACACTGGCC
AATGGAGAGATTCGGAAGCGACCACTTATCGAAACAAACGGAGAAACAGGAGAAATCGTGTGGGACAAGG
GTAGGGATTTCGCGACAGTCCGGAAGGTCCTGTCCATGCCGCAGGTGAACATCGTTAAAAAGACCGAAGT
ACAGACCGGAGGCTTCTCCAAGGAAAGTATCCTCCCGAAAAGGAACAGCGACAAGCTGATCGCACGCAAA
AAAGATTGGGACCCCAAGAAATACGGCGGATTCGATTCTCCTACAGTCGCTTACAGTGTACTGGTTGTGG
CCAAAGTGGAGAAAGGGAAGTCTAAAAAACTCAAAAGCGTCAAGGAACTGCTGGGCATCACAATCATGGA
GCGATCAAGCTTCGAAAAAAACCCCATCGACTTTCTCGAAGCGAAAGGATATAAAGAGGTCAAAAAAGAC
CTCATCATTAAGCTTCCCAAGTACTCTCTCTTTGAGCTTGAAAACGGCCGGAAACGAATGCTCGCTAGTG
CGGGCGAGCTGCAGAAAGGTAACGAGCTGGCACTGCCCTCTAAATACGTTAATTTCTTGTATCTGGCCAG
CCACTATGAAAAGCTCAAAGGGTCTCCCGAAGATAATGAGCAGAAGCAGCTGTTCGTGGAACAACACAAA
CACTACCTTGATGAGATCATCGAGCAAATAAGCGAGTTCTCCAAAAGAGTGATCCTCGCCGACGCTAACC
TCGATAAGGTGCTTTCTGCTTACAATAAGCACAGGGATAAGCCCATCAGGGAGCAGGCAGAAAACATTAT
CCACTTGTTTACTCTGACCAACTTGGGCGCGCCTGCAGCCTTCAAGTACTTCGACACCACCATAGACAGA
AAGCGGTACACCTCTACAAAGGAGGTCCTGGACGCCACACTGATTCATCAGTCAATTACGGGGCTCTATG
AAACAAGAATCGACCTCTCTCAGCTCGGTGGAGACGGAACAAGAAAGAGAAGAAAGGTGTGACGGATCCT
CGAATATGAAGATGAAGATGAAATATTTGGTGTGTCAAATAAAAAGCTTGTGTGCTTAAGTTTGTGTTTT
TTTCTTGGCTTGTTGTGTTATGAATTTGTGGCTTTTTCTAATATCAAATGAATGTAAGATCTCATTATAA
TGAATAAACAAATGTTTCTATAATCCATTGTGAATGTTTTGTTGGATCTCTTCTGCAGCATATAACTACT
GTATGTGCTATGGTATGGACTATGGAATATGATTAAAGATAAGGTTTAAACTATCAGTGTTTGACAGGAT
ATATTGGCGGGTAAACCTAAGAGAAAAGAGCGTTTATTAGAATAATCGGATATTTAAAAGGGCGTGAAAA
GGTTTATCCGTTCGTCCATTTGTATGTGCATGCCAACCACAGGAGATCCAAAAGGATCTAGGTGAAGATC
CTTTTTGATAATCTCATGACCAAAATCCCTTAACGTGAGTTTTCGTTCCACTGAGCGTCAGACCCCGTAG
AAAAGATCAAAGGATCTTC
