>Addgene plasmid #246309 | p305N-26 (nonfunctional) | depositor partial sequence | sequence record 487355 | promoter
TTTTAGTACCACAGCGTCTGAAACATAAAATATTTCAGCGTTTAAATACTTCAAGCGAACCAGTAGGCTT
